Addgene plasmid #69051: plenti-UbcP-IKZF1-V2-3xHA-pGK-Pur
Purpose: lentiviral expression of IKZF1 with HA tag
Depositing lab: William Kaelin. Depositing organization: Dana-Farber Cancer Institute. Publication: The myeloma drug lenalidomide promotes the cereblon-dependent destruction of Ikaros proteins. Lu G, Middleton RE, Sun H, Naniong M, Ott CJ, Mitsiades CS, Wong KK, Bradner JE, Kaelin WG Jr. Science. 2014 Jan 17;343(6168):305-9. doi: 10.1126/science.1244917. Epub 2013 Nov 29. PubMed 24292623.
Backbone
  Vector backbone: plenti-UBCgate-3xHA-pGK-PUR
  Vector type: Mammalian Expression, Lentiviral
  Selectable markers: Puromycin
Growth in bacteria
  Bacterial resistance: Kanamycin, 25 μg/mL
  Growth temperature: 30°C
  Growth strain: NEB Stable
  Copy number: Unknown
Gene/Insert
  Gene/Insert name: IKZF1 (alt name: IKAROS family zinc finger 1)
  Species: H. sapiens (human)
  Mutation: splice variant 2
  Entrez Gene: IKZF1 (a.k.a. CVID13, Hs.54452, IK1, IKAROS, LYF1, LyF-1, PPP1R92, PRO0758, ZNFN1A1)
  Promoter: UBC
  Tag / fusion protein: HA (C terminal on backbone)
  Cloning method: Gateway Cloning
  Sequencing primers: 5′ hUBCpro-F
Terms and licenses: Academic/Nonprofit Terms; Industry Terms: Not Available to Industry
How to cite: plenti-UbcP-IKZF1-V2-3xHA-pGK-Pur was a gift from William Kaelin (Addgene plasmid # 69051 ; http://n2t.net/addgene:69051 ; RRID:Addgene_69051)
