[The description below was written by a language model from this plasmid's Addgene catalogue record and pLannotate feature annotations shown in this document.]
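Description:
plenti-UbcP-IKZF1-V2-3xHA-pGK-Pur is an 11 kb lentiviral transfer plasmid for stable expression of HA-tagged human IKZF1 (Ikaros, splice variant 2) in mammalian cells. It was made by Gateway recombination into the plenti-UBCgate-3xHA-pGK-PUR destination backbone, so the IKZF1 coding sequence is flanked by attB1 and attB2 sites and sits downstream of the human ubiquitin C promoter. The open reading frame reads through the attB2 site into a backbone-encoded C-terminal 3xHA epitope; the automated annotation flags only a single HA fragment in that region. A second, independent cassette follows, in which the mouse PGK promoter drives puromycin N-acetyltransferase for selection of transduced cells. A single loxP site lies after this cassette, followed by a WPRE that enhances transcript stability and expression.

The viral framework has a third-generation, self-inactivating layout. A CMV enhancer/promoter replaces U3 in the truncated 5' LTR to drive genomic RNA production in packaging cells. It is followed by the HIV-1 Ψ packaging signal with a partial gag sequence, the RRE for Rev-dependent nuclear export, and the cPPT/CTS. The ΔU3 3' LTR, backed by an SV40 polyadenylation signal, closes the genome. Packaging and envelope functions must be supplied in trans.

In bacteria the plasmid replicates from a high-copy ColE1/pUC-type origin and is selected with kanamycin through a Tn5 NeoR/KanR gene. That gene is preceded by both a bacterial promoter and the SV40 early promoter and is terminated by an HSV TK polyadenylation signal. An f1 origin and SV40 origin are also present. The associated study concerns lenalidomide-induced, cereblon-dependent degradation of Ikaros proteins, which fits using the HA tag to follow IKZF1 protein levels.
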