Features (pLannotate 1.2.2; 32 found; start..end, strand, type, name):
      6..1217    +  promoter       UbC promoter: human ubiquitin C promoter
   1266..1283    +  protein_bind   attB1 (fragment): mutant version of attB; core recombination site for the Gateway® BP reaction BP Clonase™
   1289..2719    +  CDS            IKZF1 (fragment): IKZF1_HUMAN - Also known as IK1, IKAROS, LYF1, ZNFN1A1. Experimental evidence at protein level: Swiss-Prot protein existence level 1. Transcription regulator of hematopoietic cell differentiation (PubMed:17934067). Binds gamma-satellite DNA (PubMed:17135265, PubMed:19141594). Plays a role in the development of lymphocytes, B- and T-cells. Binds and activates the enhancer (delta-A element) of the CD3-delta gene. Repressor of the TDT (fikzfterminal deoxynucleotidyltransferase) gene during thymocyte differentiation. Regulates transcription through association with both HDAC-dependent and HDAC-ind
   2721..2745    -  protein_bind   attB2: mutant version of attB; recombination site for the Gateway® BP reaction BP Clonase™
   2858..2881    +  CDS            HA (fragment): HA (human influenza hemagglutinin) epitope tag
   2923..3422    +  promoter       PGK promoter: mouse phosphoglycerate kinase 1 promoter
   3443..4042    +  CDS            PuroR: puromycin N-acetyltransferase; pac from Streptomyces alboniger; confers resistance to puromycin
   4073..4106    +  protein_bind   loxP: Cre-mediated recombination occurs in the 8-bp core sequence (GCATACAT). Cre recombinase
   4139..4162    +  misc_feature   MCS (fragment): pBluescript multiple cloning site
   4162..4750    +  misc_feature   WPRE: woodchuck hepatitis virus posttranscriptional regulatory element
   4751..4770    +  misc_feature   MCS (fragment): pBluescript multiple cloning site
   4772..4957    +  CDS            nef (fragment): NEF_HV1Z2 - Experimental evidence at protein level: Swiss-Prot protein existence level 1. Extracellular Nef protein targets CD4(+) T-lymphocytes for apoptosis by interacting with CXCR4 surface receptors. From Human immunodeficiency virus type 1 group M subtype D (isolate Z2/CDC-Z34) (HIV-1).
   4959..5192    +  LTR            3' LTR (ΔU3): self-inactivating 3' long terminal repeat (LTR) from HIV-1
   5264..5385    +  polyA_signal   SV40 poly(A) signal: SV40 polyadenylation signal
   5425..5560    +  rep_origin     SV40 ori: SV40 origin of replication
   5581..5599    -  promoter       T7 promoter: promoter for bacteriophage T7 RNA polymerase
   5622..5980    -  rep_origin     f1 ori (sequence partly withheld): f1 bacteriophage origin of replication; arrow indicates direction of (+) strand synthesis
   6007..6111    +  promoter       AmpR promoter: bla
   6113..6470    +  promoter       SV40 promoter: SV40 enhancer and early promoter
   6505..7299    +  CDS            NeoR/KanR: aminoglycoside phosphotransferase from Tn5; aph(3')-II (or nptII); confers resistance to neomycin, kanamycin, and G418 (Geneticin®)
   7320..7472    +  CDS            ble (fragment): BLE_KLEPN - Experimental evidence at protein level: Swiss-Prot protein existence level 1. Binding protein with a strong affinity to the bleomycin family of antibiotics. Binds to CL990; an antimitotic-antibiotic compound. From Klebsiella pneumoniae.
   7531..7578    +  polyA_signal   HSV TK poly(A) signal: herpes simplex virus thymidine kinase polyadenylation signal (Cole and Stacy, 1985)
   7907..8495    +  rep_origin     ori: high-copy-number ColE1/pMB1/pBR322/pUC origin of replication
   8670..8973    +  enhancer       CMV enhancer: human cytomegalovirus immediate early enhancer
   8974..9173    +  promoter       CMV promoter: human cytomegalovirus (CMV) immediate early promoter
   9191..9371    +  LTR            5' LTR (truncated): truncated 5' long terminal repeat (LTR) from HIV-1
   9418..9543    +  misc_feature   HIV-1 Ψ: packaging signal of human immunodeficiency virus type 1
   9527..9865    +  CDS            HIV-1 gag (fragment): gag protein from human immunodeficiency virus 1; gag
  10040..10273   +  misc_feature   RRE: The Rev response element (RRE) of HIV-1 allows for Rev-dependent mRNA export from the nucleus to the cytoplasm.
  10650..10750   +  CDS            Rev (fragment): human immunodeficiency virus 1 (HIV-1) Rev protein; rev; enhances nuclear export of unspliced and incompletely spliced viral mRNAs
  10800..10917   +  misc_feature   cPPT/CTS: central polypurine tract and central termination sequence of HIV-1
  10983..11000   +  ncRNA          5' miR-30a (fragment): sequence upstream of the 71-nt precursor of the human miR-30a microRNA (Zeng et al., 2002) miRNA
>Addgene plasmid #69051 | plenti-UbcP-IKZF1-V2-3xHA-pGK-Pur | addgene full sequence | sequence record 197760 | Addgene NGS Result
CGCGTGGCCTCCGCGCCGGGTTTTGGCGCCTCCCGCGGGCGCCCCCCTCCTCACGGCGAGCGCTGCCACG
TCAGACGAAGGGCGCAGCGAGCGTCCTGATCCTTCCGCCCGGACGCTCAGGACAGCGGCCCGCTGCTCAT
AAGACTCGGCCTTAGAACCCCAGTATCAGCAGAAGGACATTTTAGGACGGGACTTGGGTGACTCTAGGGC
ACTGGTTTTCTTTCCAGAGAGCGGAACAGGCGAGGAAAAGTAGTCCCTTCTCGGCGATTCTGCGGAGGGA
TCTCCGTGGGGCGGTGAACGCCGATGATTATATAAGGACGCGCCGGGTGTGGCACAGCTAGTTCCGTCGC
AGCCGGGATTTGGGTCGCGGTTCTTGTTTGTGGATCGCTGTGATCGTCACTTGGTGAGTAGCGGGCTGCT
GGGCTGGCCGGGGCTTTCGTGGCCGCCGGGCCGCTCGGTGGGACGGAAGCGTGTGGAGAGACCGCCAAGG
GCTGTAGTCTGGGTCCGCGAGCAAGGTTGCCCTGAACTGGGGGTTGGGGGGAGCGCAGCAAAATGGCGGC
TGTTCCCGAGTCTTGAATGGAAGACGCTTGTGAGGCGGGCTGTGAGGTCGTTGAAACAAGGTGGGGGGCA
TGGTGGGCGGCAAGAACCCAAGGTCTTGAGGCCTTCGCTAATGCGGGAAAGCTCTTATTCGGGTGAGATG
GGCTGGGGCACCATCTGGGGACCCTGACGTGAAGTTTGTCACTGACTGGAGAACTCGGTTTGTCGTCTGT
TGCGGGGGCGGCAGTTATGGCGGTGCCGTTGGGCAGTGCACCCGTACCTTTGGGAGCGCGCGCCCTCGTC
GTGTCGTGACGTCACCCGTTCTGTTGGCTTATAATGCAGGGTGGGGCCACCTGCCGGTAGGTGTGCGGTA
GGCTTTTCTCCGTCGCAGGACGCAGGGTTCGGGCCTAGGGTAGGCTCTCCTGAATCGACAGGCGCCGGAC
CTCTGGTGAGGGGAGGGATAAGTGAGGCGTCAGTTTCTTTGGTCGGTTTTATGTACCTATCTTCTTAAGT
AGCTGAAGCTCCGGTTTTGAACTATGCGCTCGGGGTTGGCGAGTGTGTTTTGTGAAGTTTTTTAGGCACC
TTTTGAAATGTAATCATTTGGGTCAATATGTAATTTTCAGTGTTAGACTAGTAAATTGTCCGCTAAATTC
TGGCCGTTTTTGGCTTTTTTGTTAGACGCTAGACTGCCGGATCGAATTGTCGACGAATTCGGATCTGGCC
AATCACAAGTTTGTACAAAAAAGTTGGCATGGATGCTGATGAGGGTCAAGACATGTCCCAAGTTTCAGGG
AAGGAAAGCCCCCCTGTAAGCGATACTCCAGATGAGGGCGATGAGCCCATGCCGATCCCCGAGGACCTCT
CCACCACCTCGGGAGGACAGCAAAGCTCCAAGAGTGACAGAGTCGTGGCCAGTAATGTTAAAGTAGAGAC
TCAGAGTGATGAAGAGAATGGGCGTGCCTGTGAAATGAATGGGGAAGAATGTGCGGAGGATTTACGAATG
CTTGATGCCTCGGGAGAGAAAATGAATGGCTCCCACAGGGACCAAGGCAGCTCGGCTTTGTCGGGAGTTG
GAGGCATTCGACTTCCTAACGGAAAACTAAAGTGTGATATCTGTGGGATCATTTGCATCGGGCCCAATGT
GCTCATGGTTCACAAAAGAAGCCACACTGGAGAACGGCCCTTCCAGTGCAATCAGTGCGGGGCCTCATTC
ACCCAGAAGGGCAACCTGCTCCGGCACATCAAGCTGCATTCCGGGGAGAAGCCCTTCAAATGCCACCTCT
GCAACTACGCCTGCCGCCGGAGGGACGCCCTCACTGGCCACCTGAGGACGCACTCCGTCATTAAAGAAGA
AACTAATCACAGTGAAATGGCAGAAGACCTGTGCAAGATAGGATCAGAGAGATCTCTCGTGCTGGACAGA
CTAGCAAGTAACGTCGCCAAACGTAAGAGCTCTATGCCTCAGAAATTTCTTGGGGACAAGGGCCTGTCCG
ACACGCCCTACGACAGCAGCGCCAGCTACGAGAAGGAGAACGAAATGATGAAGTCCCACGTGATGGACCA
AGCCATCAACAACGCCATCAACTACCTGGGGGCCGAGTCCCTGCGCCCGCTGGTGCAGACGCCCCCGGGC
GGTTCCGAGGTGGTCCCGGTCATCAGCCCGATGTACCAGCTGCACAAGCCGCTCGCGGAGGGCACCCCGC
GCTCCAACCACTCGGCCCAGGACAGCGCCGTGGAGAACCTGCTGCTGCTCTCCAAGGCCAAGTTGGTGCC
CTCGGAGCGCGAGGCGTCCCCGAGCAACAGCTGCCAAGACTCCACGGACACCGAGAGCAACAACGAGGAG
CAGCGCAGCGGTCTCATCTACCTGACCAACCACATCGCCCCGCACGCGCGCAACGGGCTGTCGCTCAAGG
AGGAGCACCGCGCCTACGACCTGCTGCGCGCCGCCTCCGAGAACTCGCAGGACGCGCTCCGCGTGGTCAG
CACCAGCGGGGAGCAGATGAAGGTGTACAAGTGCGAACACTGCCGGGTGCTCTTCCTGGATCACGTCATG
TACACCATCCACATGGGCTGCCACGGCTTCCGTGATCCTTTTGAGTGCAACATGTGCGGCTACCACAGCC
AGGACCGGTACGAGTTCTCGTCGCACATAACGCGAGGGGAGCACCGCTTCCACATGAGCTACCCAACTTT
CTTGTACAAAGTGGTGGGTGGAGGCGGTTCAGGTGGCGGAGGAAGCGGAGGCGGTGGAAGTTACCCCTAC
GACGTGCCCGACTACGCCGGCTATCCGTATGATGTCCCGGACTATGCAGGATCCTATCCATACGACGTTC
CAGATTACGCTTAGTTAATTAAGGCCGGCCCTCGAGGTTAACGAATTCTACCGGGTAGGGGAGGCGCTTT
TCCCAAGGCAGTCTGGAGCATGCGCTTTAGCAGCCCCGCTGGGCACTTGGCGCTACACAAGTGGCCTCTG
GCCTCGCACACATTCCACATCCACCGGTAGGCGCCAACCGGCTCCGTTCTTTGGTGGCCCCTTCGCGCCA
CCTTCTACTCCTCCCCTAGTCAGGAAGTTCCCCCCCGCCCCGCAGCTCGCGTCGTGCAGGACGTGACAAA
TGGAAGTAGCACGTCTCACTAGTCTCGTGCAGATGGACAGCACCGCTGAGCAATGGAAGCGGGTAGGCCT
TTGGGGCAGCGGCCAATAGCAGCTTTGCTCCTTCGCTTTCTGGGCTCAGAGGCTGGGAAGGGGTGGGTCC
GGGGGCGGGCTCAGGGGCGGGCTCAGGGGCGGGGCGGGCGCCCGAAGGTCCTCCGGAGGCCCGGCATTCT
GCACGCTTCAAAAGCGCACGTCTGCCGCGCTGTTCTCCTCTTCCTCATCTCCGGGCCTTTCGACCTGCAG
CCCAAGCTTACCATGACCGAGTACAAGCCCACGGTGCGCCTCGCCACCCGCGACGACGTCCCCAGGGCCG
TACGCACCCTCGCCGCCGCGTTCGCCGACTACCCCGCCACGCGCCACACCGTCGATCCGGACCGCCACAT
CGAGCGGGTCACCGAGCTGCAAGAACTCTTCCTCACGCGCGTCGGGCTCGACATCGGCAAGGTGTGGGTC
GCGGACGACGGCGCCGCGGTGGCGGTCTGGACCACGCCGGAGAGCGTCGAAGCGGGGGCGGTGTTCGCCG
AGATCGGCCCGCGCATGGCCGAGTTGAGCGGTTCCCGGCTGGCCGCGCAGCAACAGATGGAAGGCCTCCT
GGCGCCGCACCGGCCCAAGGAGCCCGCGTGGTTCCTGGCCACCGTCGGCGTCTCGCCCGACCACCAGGGC
AAGGGTCTGGGCAGCGCCGTCGTGCTCCCCGGAGTGGAGGCGGCCGAGCGCGCCGGGGTGCCCGCCTTCC
TGGAGACCTCCGCGCCCCGCAACCTCCCCTTCTACGAGCGGCTCGGCTTCACCGTCACCGCCGACGTCGA
GGTGCCCGAAGGACCGCGCACCTGGTGCATGACCCGCAAGCCCGGTGCCTGATGTACAAGTAGGAATTCG
TCGAGGGACCTAATAACTTCGTATAGCATACATTATACGAAGTTATACATGTTTAAGGGTTCCGGTTCCA
CTAGGTACAATTCGATATCAAGCTTATCGATAATCAACCTCTGGATTACAAAATTTGTGAAAGATTGACT
GGTATTCTTAACTATGTTGCTCCTTTTACGCTATGTGGATACGCTGCTTTAATGCCTTTGTATCATGCTA
TTGCTTCCCGTATGGCTTTCATTTTCTCCTCCTTGTATAAATCCTGGTTGCTGTCTCTTTATGAGGAGTT
GTGGCCCGTTGTCAGGCAACGTGGCGTGGTGTGCACTGTGTTTGCTGACGCAACCCCCACTGGTTGGGGC
ATTGCCACCACCTGTCAGCTCCTTTCCGGGACTTTCGCTTTCCCCCTCCCTATTGCCACGGCGGAACTCA
TCGCCGCCTGCCTTGCCCGCTGCTGGACAGGGGCTCGGCTGTTGGGCACTGACAATTCCGTGGTGTTGTC
GGGGAAATCATCGTCCTTTCCTTGGCTGCTCGCCTGTGTTGCCACCTGGATTCTGCGCGGGACGTCCTTC
TGCTACGTCCCTTCGGCCCTCAATCCAGCGGACCTTCCTTCCCGCGGCCTGCTGCCGGCTCTGCGGCCTC
TTCCGCGTCTTCGCCTTCGCCCTCAGACGAGTCGGATCTCCCTTTGGGCCGCCTCCCCGCATCGATACCG
TCGACCTCGATCGAGACCTAGAAAAACATGGAGCAATCACAAGTAGCAATACAGCAGCTACCAATGCTGA
TTGTGCCTGGCTAGAAGCACAAGAGGAGGAGGAGGTGGGTTTTCCAGTCACACCTCAGGTACCTTTAAGA
CCAATGACTTACAAGGCAGCTGTAGATCTTAGCCACTTTTTAAAAGAAAAGGGGGGACTGGAAGGGCTAA
TTCACTCCCAACGAAGACAAGATCTGCTTTTTGCTTGTACTGGGTCTCTCTGGTTAGACCAGATCTGAGC
CTGGGAGCTCTCTGGCTAACTAGGGAACCCACTGCTTAAGCCTCAATAAAGCTTGCCTTGAGTGCTTCAA
GTAGTGTGTGCCCGTCTGTTGTGTGACTCTGGTAACTAGAGATCCCTCAGACCCTTTTAGTCAGTGTGGA
AAATCTCTAGCAGTAGTAGTTCATGTCATCTTATTATTCAGTATTTATAACTTGCAAAGAAATGAATATC
AGAGAGTGAGAGGAACTTGTTTATTGCAGCTTATAATGGTTACAAATAAAGCAATAGCATCACAAATTTC
ACAAATAAAGCATTTTTTTCACTGCATTCTAGTTGTGGTTTGTCCAAACTCATCAATGTATCTTATCATG
TCTGGCTCTAGCTATCCCGCCCCTAACTCCGCCCATCCCGCCCCTAACTCCGCCCAGTTCCGCCCATTCT
CCGCCCCATGGCTGACTAATTTTTTTTATTTATGCAGAGGCCGAGGCCGCCTCGGCCTCTGAGCTATTCC
AGAAGTAGTGAGGAGGCTTTTTTGGAGGCCTAGGGACGTACCCAATTCGCCCTATAGTGAGTCGTATTAG
CATGTGAGCAAAAGGCCAGCATAAATCAAAAGAATAGACCGAGATAGGGT
[37 nt withheld, positions 5651-5687]
AAAGAACGTGGACTCCAACGTCAAAGG
[49 nt withheld, positions 5715-5763]
T
[91 nt withheld, positions 5765-5855]
G
[124 nt withheld, positions 5857-5980]
CAGGTGGCACTTTTCGGGGAAATGTGCGCGGAACCCCTATTTGTTTATTTTTCTAAATACATTCAAATAT
GTATCCGCTCATGAGACAATAACCCTGATAAATGCTTCAATAATATTGAAAAAGGAAGAGTCCTGAGGCG
GAAAGAACCAGCTGTGGAATGTGTGTCAGTTAGGGTGTGGAAAGTCCCCAGGCTCCCCAGCAGGCAGAAG
TATGCAAAGCATGCATCTCAATTAGTCAGCAACCAGGTGTGGAAAGTCCCCAGGCTCCCCAGCAGGCAGA
AGTATGCAAAGCATGCATCTCAATTAGTCAGCAACCATAGTCCCGCCCCTAACTCCGCCCATCCCGCCCC
TAACTCCGCCCAGTTCCGCCCATTCTCCGCCCCATGGCTGACTAATTTTTTTTATTTATGCAGAGGCCGA
GGCCGCCTCGGCCTCTGAGCTATTCCAGAAGTAGTGAGGAGGCTTTTTTGGAGGCCTAGGCTTTTGCAAA
GATCGATCAAGAGACAGGATGAGGATCGTTTCGCATGATTGAACAAGATGGATTGCACGCAGGTTCTCCG
GCCGCTTGGGTGGAGAGGCTATTCGGCTATGACTGGGCACAACAGACAATCGGCTGCTCTGATGCCGCCG
TGTTCCGGCTGTCAGCGCAGGGGCGCCCGGTTCTTTTTGTCAAGACCGACCTGTCCGGTGCCCTGAATGA
ACTGCAAGACGAGGCAGCGCGGCTATCGTGGCTGGCCACGACGGGCGTTCCTTGCGCAGCTGTGCTCGAC
GTTGTCACTGAAGCGGGAAGGGACTGGCTGCTATTGGGCGAAGTGCCGGGGCAGGATCTCCTGTCATCTC
ACCTTGCTCCTGCCGAGAAAGTATCCATCATGGCTGATGCAATGCGGCGGCTGCATACGCTTGATCCGGC
TACCTGCCCATTCGACCACCAAGCGAAACATCGCATCGAGCGAGCACGTACTCGGATGGAAGCCGGTCTT
GTCGATCAGGATGATCTGGACGAAGAGCATCAGGGGCTCGCGCCAGCCGAACTGTTCGCCAGGCTCAAGG
CGAGCATGCCCGACGGCGAGGATCTCGTCGTGACCCATGGCGATGCCTGCTTGCCGAATATCATGGTGGA
AAATGGCCGCTTTTCTGGATTCATCGACTGTGGCCGGCTGGGTGTGGCGGACCGCTATCAGGACATAGCG
TTGGCTACCCGTGATATTGCTGAAGAGCTTGGCGGCGAATGGGCTGACCGCTTCCTCGTGCTTTACGGTA
TCGCCGCTCCCGATTCGCAGCGCATCGCCTTCTATCGCCTTCTTGACGAGTTCTTCTGAGCGGGACTCTG
GGGTTCGAAATGACCGACCAAGCGACGCCCAACCTGCCATCACGAGATTTCGATTCCACCGCCGCCTTCT
ATGAAAGGTTGGGCTTCGGAATCGTTTTCCGGGACGCCGGCTGGATGATCCTCCAGCGCGGGGATCTCAT
GCTGGAGTTCTTCGCCCACCCTAGGGGGAGGCTAACTGAAACACGGAAGGAGACAATACCGGAAGGAACC
CGCGCTATGACGGCAATAAAAAGACAGAATAAAACGCACGGTGTTGGGTCGTTTGTTCATAAACGCGGGG
TTCGGTCCCAGGGCTGGCACTCTGTCGATACCCCACCGAGACCCCATTGGGGCCAATACGCCCGCGTTTC
TTCCTTTTCCCCACCCCACCCCCCAAGTTCGGGTGAAGGCCCAGGGCTCGCAGCCAACGTCGGGGCGGCA
GGCCCTGCCATAGCCTCAGGTTACTCATATATACTTTAGATTGATTTAAAACTTCATTTTTAATTTAAAA
GGATCTAGGTGAAGATCCTTTTTGATAATCTCATGACCAAAATCCCTTAACGTGAGTTTTCGTTCCACTG
AGCGTCAGACCCCGTAGAAAAGATCAAAGGATCTTCTTGAGATCCTTTTTTTCTGCGCGTAATCTGCTGC
TTGCAAACAAAAAAACCACCGCTACCAGCGGTGGTTTGTTTGCCGGATCAAGAGCTACCAACTCTTTTTC
CGAAGGTAACTGGCTTCAGCAGAGCGCAGATACCAAATACTGTTCTTCTAGTGTAGCCGTAGTTAGGCCA
CCACTTCAAGAACTCTGTAGCACCGCCTACATACCTCGCTCTGCTAATCCTGTTACCAGTGGCTGCTGCC
AGTGGCGATAAGTCGTGTCTTACCGGGTTGGACTCAAGACGATAGTTACCGGATAAGGCGCAGCGGTCGG
GCTGAACGGGGGGTTCGTGCACACAGCCCAGCTTGGAGCGAACGACCTACACCGAACTGAGATACCTACA
GCGTGAGCTATGAGAAAGCGCCACGCTTCCCGAAGGGAGAAAGGCGGACAGGTATCCGGTAAGCGGCAGG
GTCGGAACAGGAGAGCGCACGAGGGAGCTTCCAGGGGGAAACGCCTGGTATCTTTATAGTCCTGTCGGGT
TTCGCCACCTCTGACTTGAGCGTCGATTTTTGTGATGCTCGTCAGGGGGGCGGAGCCTATGGAAAAACGC
CAGCAACGCGGCCTTTTTACGGTTCCTGGCCTTTTGCTGGCCTTTTGCTCACATGTTCTTTCCTGCGTTA
TCCCCTGATTCTGTGGATAACCGTATTACCGCCATGCATTAGTTATTAATAGTAATCAATTACGGGGTCA
TTAGTTCATAGCCCATATATGGAGTTCCGCGTTACATAACTTACGGTAAATGGCCCGCCTGGCTGACCGC
CCAACGACCCCCGCCCATTGACGTCAATAATGACGTATGTTCCCATAGTAACGCCAATAGGGACTTTCCA
TTGACGTCAATGGGTGGAGTATTTACGGTAAACTGCCCACTTGGCAGTACATCAAGTGTATCATATGCCA
AGTACGCCCCCTATTGACGTCAATGACGGTAAATGGCCCGCCTGGCATTATGCCCAGTACATGACCTTAT
GGGACTTTCCTACTTGGCAGTACATCTACGTATTAGTCATCGCTATTACCATGGTGATGCGGTTTTGGCA
GTACATCAATGGGCGTGGATAGCGGTTTGACTCACGGGGATTTCCAAGTCTCCACCCCATTGACGTCAAT
GGGAGTTTGTTTTGGCACCAAAATCAACGGGACTTTCCAAAATGTCGTAACAACTCCGCCCCATTGACGC
AAATGGGCGGTAGGCGTGTACGGTGGGAGGTCTATATAAGCAGCGCGTTTTGCCTGTACTGGGTCTCTCT
GGTTAGACCAGATCTGAGCCTGGGAGCTCTCTGGCTAACTAGGGAACCCACTGCTTAAGCCTCAATAAAG
CTTGCCTTGAGTGCTTCAAGTAGTGTGTGCCCGTCTGTTGTGTGACTCTGGTAACTAGAGATCCCTCAGA
CCCTTTTAGTCAGTGTGGAAAATCTCTAGCAGTGGCGCCCGAACAGGGACTTGAAAGCGAAAGGGAAACC
AGAGGAGCTCTCTCGACGCAGGACTCGGCTTGCTGAAGCGCGCACGGCAAGAGGCGAGGGGCGGCGACTG
GTGAGTACGCCAAAAATTTTGACTAGCGGAGGCTAGAAGGAGAGAGATGGGTGCGAGAGCGTCAGTATTA
AGCGGGGGAGAATTAGATCGCGATGGGAAAAAATTCGGTTAAGGCCAGGGGGAAAGAAAAAATATAAATT
AAAACATATAGTATGGGCAAGCAGGGAGCTAGAACGATTCGCAGTTAATCCTGGCCTGTTAGAAACATCA
GAAGGCTGTAGACAAATACTGGGACAGCTACAACCATCCCTTCAGACAGGATCAGAAGAACTTAGATCAT
TATATAATACAGTAGCAACCCTCTATTGTGTGCATCAAAGGATAGAGATAAAAGACACCAAGGAAGCTTT
AGACAAGATAGAGGAAGAGCAAAACAAAAGTAAGACCACCGCACAGCAAGCGGCCGGCCGCTGATCTTCA
GACCTGGAGGAGGAGATATGAGGGACAATTGGAGAAGTGAATTATATAAATATAAAGTAGTAAAAATTGA
ACCATTAGGAGTAGCACCCACCAAGGCAAAGAGAAGAGTGGTGCAGAGAGAAAAAAGAGCAGTGGGAATA
GGAGCTTTGTTCCTTGGGTTCTTGGGAGCAGCAGGAAGCACTATGGGCGCAGCGTCAATGACGCTGACGG
TACAGGCCAGACAATTATTGTCTGGTATAGTGCAGCAGCAGAACAATTTGCTGAGGGCTATTGAGGCGCA
ACAGCATCTGTTGCAACTCACAGTCTGGGGCATCAAGCAGCTCCAGGCAAGAATCCTGGCTGTGGAAAGA
TACCTAAAGGATCAACAGCTCCTGGGGATTTGGGGTTGCTCTGGAAAACTCATTTGCACCACTGCTGTGC
CTTGGAATGCTAGTTGGAGTAATAAATCTCTGGAACAGATTTGGAATCACACGACCTGGATGGAGTGGGA
CAGAGAAATTAACAATTACACAAGCTTAATACACTCCTTAATTGAAGAATCGCAAAACCAGCAAGAAAAG
AATGAACAAGAATTATTGGAATTAGATAAATGGGCAAGTTTGTGGAATTGGTTTAACATAACAAATTGGC
TGTGGTATATAAAATTATTCATAATGATAGTAGGAGGCTTGGTAGGTTTAAGAATAGTTTTTGCTGTACT
TTCTATAGTGAATAGAGTTAGGCAGGGATATTCACCATTATCGTTTCAGACCCACCTCCCAACCCCGAGG
GGACCCGACAGGCCCGAAGGAATAGAAGAAGAAGGTGGAGAGAGAGACAGAGACAGATCCATTCGATTAG
TGAACGGATCGGCACTGCGTGCGCCAATTCTGCAGACAAATGGCAGTATTCATCCACAATTTTAAAAGAA
AAGGGGGGATTGGGGGGTACAGTGCAGGGGAAAGAATAGTAGACATAATAGCAACAGACATACAAACTAA
AGAATTACAAAAACAAATTACAAAAATTCAAAATTTTCGGGTTTATTACAGGGACAGCAGAGATCCAGTT
TGGTTAGTACCGGGCCCGCTCTAGCCCTAGATTTAACCCAACAGAAGGCTCGA
